Addgene plasmid #34215: KHBD00053
Depositing lab: Bart Deplancke. Depositing organization: Swiss Federal Institute of Technology (EPFL). Publication: Automated protein-DNA interaction screening of Drosophila regulatory elements. Korneel Hens, Jean-Daniel Feuz, Alina Isakova, Antonina Lagovitina, Andreas Massouras, Julien Bryois, Patrick Callaerts, Susan E. Celniker, Bart Deplancke. Nat Methods. 2011 Oct 30;8(12):1065-70. 10.1038/nmeth.1763 PubMed 22037703.
Backbone
  Vector backbone: pDONR221
  Backbone manufacturer: Invitrogen
  Backbone size w/o insert (bp): 2536
  Vector type: Gateway Donor Vector
Growth in bacteria
  Bacterial resistance: Kanamycin, 50 μg/mL
  Growth temperature: 37°C
  Growth strain: DH5alpha
  Copy number: High Copy
Gene/Insert
  Gene/Insert name: CG6103 (alt names: FBgn0014467; CrebB-17A; Cyclic-AMP response element binding protein B at 17A)
  Species: D. melanogaster (fly)
  Insert size (bp): 993
  Entrez Gene: CrebB (a.k.a. Dmel_CG6103, CG6103, CRE-BP, CREB, CREB-B, CREB-b, CREB2, CREB2-b, CREB2a, CREB2b, Creb, Creb B 17A, Creb17A, Creb2, Creb2-b, Creb2.b, Creb2b, CrebB-17A, CrebB-17B, CrebB17-A, DM9, Dmel\CG6103, S162, dCREB, dCREB-2, dCREB-2a, dCREB-B, dCREB2, dCREB2-a, dCREB2-b, dCREB2a, dCREB2b, dCbz, dCreb2, dCreb2-b, dCreb2b, dCrebB2, dcreb2-b, l(1)17Af)
  Cloning method: Gateway Cloning
  Sequencing primers: 5′ M13F; 3′ M13R
Terms and licenses: Academic/Nonprofit Terms; Industry Terms: Not Available to Industry
Depositor comments: Please note that the ORFs in this collection were cloned open-ended (without a stop codon).
How to cite: KHBD00053 was a gift from Bart Deplancke (Addgene plasmid # 34215 ; http://n2t.net/addgene:34215 ; RRID:Addgene_34215)
