[The description below was written by a language model from this plasmid's Addgene catalogue record.]
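Description:
KHBD00053 is a Gateway entry-type clone built in the pDONR221 donor vector backbone (Invitrogen), carrying the open reading frame of the Drosophila melanogaster gene CG6103, better known as CrebB (CrebB-17A, dCREB2), which encodes a cyclic-AMP response element binding protein. The insert is recorded as 993 bp in a backbone of 2536 bp, and it was introduced by Gateway recombination cloning. The plasmid is maintained in E. coli as a high-copy plasmid under kanamycin selection. No feature table is provided, so individual elements such as the origin of replication or the attachment sites flanking the insert are not itemised. In general, recombining an ORF into a pDONR vector replaces the donor cassette and leaves the insert flanked by attL sites, with M13 forward and reverse primer sites (listed here as the sequencing primers) lying outside them.

The vector contains no expression promoter for the insert according to the record. It serves as a shuttle source from which the ORF can be transferred by LR recombination into destination vectors of choice. The depositor notes that ORFs in this collection were cloned open-ended, without a stop codon, which allows in-frame C-terminal fusions to tags or functional domains supplied by the destination vector. The associated publication concerns automated protein-DNA interaction screening of Drosophila regulatory elements, so this clone appears to be one member of a fly transcription factor ORF collection assembled for such screens. The record does not specify which destination vectors or assay formats were used with this particular clone, nor which CrebB isoform the ORF represents.
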