>Addgene plasmid #34215 | KHBD00053 | depositor partial sequence | sequence record 40782 | KHBD00053 sequence 993 bps
ATGGACAACAGCATCGTCGAGGAGAACGGCAACTCGTCGGCGGCATCGGGCTCCAATGACGTGGTCGATG
TCGTTGCCCAACAGGCGGCGGCAGCGGTGGGCGGCGGCGGTGGAGGAGGAGGAGGCGGCGGCGGTGGTAA
CCCCCAGCAGCAGCAACAGAACCCACAAAGTACAACGGCCGGCGGTCCAACGGGTGCGACGAACAACGCC
CAGGGAGGCGGAGTGTCCTCCGTGCTGACCACCACCGCCAACTGCAACATACAGTACCCCATCCAGACGC
TGGCGCAGCACGGACTGCAGGTGCAGTCCGTGATACAGGCCAATCCCTCGGGAGTCATACAGACAGCAGC
TGGAACCCAGCAGCAGCAACAGGCGCTGGCCGCCGCCACAGCGATGCAGAAGGTGGTCTACGTGGCCAAG
CCGCCGAACTCGACGGTCATCCACACGACGCCTGGCAATGCAGTGCAAGTGCGTAACAAAATCCCTCCAA
CCTTTCCGTGTAAGATCAAGCCCGAACCGAACACGCAGCACCCGGAGGACAGCGACGAGAGTCTGTCGGA
CGACGATTCCCAGCACCACCGCAGCGAGCTGACGCGACGGCCGTCGTACAATAAGATCTTCACCGAGATC
AGCGGTCCGGACATGAGCGGCGCATCGCTTCCCATGTCCGACGGCGTGCTCAATTCCCAGCTGGCGGGGA
CCGGAGCGGGGGGCAATGCGGCGAACAGCTCCCTGATGCAATTGGATCCCACGTACTACCTGTCCAATCG
GATGTCCTACAACGCCAACAACAGCGGGATAGCGGAGGATCAGACCCGTAAGCGCGAGATCCGGCTGCAG
AAGAACAGGGAGGCGGCGCGTGAGTGCCGGCGCAAGAAGAAGGAGTACATCAAGTGCCTGGAGAATCGAG
TGGCGGTGCTAGAGAACCAAAACAAAGCGCTCATCGAGGAGCTGAAGTCGCTCAAGGAGCTCTACTGTCA
GACCAAGAACGAT
