>Addgene plasmid #34215 | KHBD00053 | addgene partial sequence | sequence record 41724 | M13-Rev 5'-CAGGAAACAGCTATGACC-3'
TGATTTTATTTTGACTGATAGTGACCTGTTCGTTGCAACAAATTGATAAGCAATGCTTTCTTATAATGCC
AACTTTGTACAAGAAAGTTGGCAAATCGTTCTTGGTCTGACAGTAGAGCTCCTTGAGCGACTTCAGCTCC
TCGATGAGCGCTTTGTTTTGGTTCTCTAGCACCGCCACTCGATTCTCCAGGCACTTGATGTACTCCTTCT
TCTTGCGCCGGCACTCACGCGCCGCCTCCCTGTTCTTCTGCAGCCGGATCTCGCGCTTACGGGTCTGATC
CTCCGCTATCCCGCTGTTGTCGCTCATGTCCGGACCGCTGATCTCGGTGAAGATCTTATTGTACGACGGC
CGTCGCGTCAGCTCGCTGCGGTGGTGCTGGGAATCGTCGTCCGACAGACTCTCGTCGCTGTCCTCCGGGT
GCTGCGTGTTCGGTTCGGGCTTGATCTTACACGGAAAGGTTGGAGGGATTTTGTTACGCACTTGCACTGC
ATTGCCAGGCGTCGTGTGGATGACCGTCGAGTTCGGCGGCTTGGCCACGTAGACCACCTTCTGCATCGCT
GTGGCGGCGGCCAGCGCCTGTTGCTGCTGCTGGGTTCCAGCTGCTGTCTGTATGACTCCCGAGGGATTGG
CCTGTATCACGGACTGCACCTGCAGTCCGTGCTGCGCCAGCGTCTGGATGGGGTATTGTATGTTGCAGTT
GGCGGTGGTGGTCAGCACGGAGGACACTCCGCCTCCCTGGGCGTTGTTCGTCGCACCCGTTGGACCGCCG
